Addgene plasmid #204354: pCAGGS-PDGFRb-IRES2-EGFP
Purpose: Expresses wild-type PDGFRb gene.
Depositing lab: Hirofumi Nakatomi. Publication: Increased PDGFRB and NF-kappaB signaling caused by highly prevalent somatic mutations in intracranial aneurysms. Shima Y, Sasagawa S, Ota N, Oyama R, Tanaka M, Kubota-Sakashita M, Kawakami H, Kobayashi M, Takubo N, Ozeki AN, Sun X, Kim YJ, Kamatani Y, Matsuda K, Maejima K, Fujita M, Noda K, Kamiyama H, Tanikawa R, Nagane M, Shibahara J, Tanaka T, Rikitake Y, Mataga N, Takahashi S, Kosaki K, Okano H, Furihata T, Nakaki R, Akimitsu N, Wada Y, Ohtsuka T, Kurihara H, Kamiguchi H, Okabe S, Nakafuku M, Kato T, Nakagawa H, Saito N, Nakatomi H. Sci Transl Med. 2023 Jun 14;15(700):eabq7721. doi: 10.1126/scitranslmed.abq7721. Epub 2023 Jun 14. PubMed 37315111.
Backbone
  Vector backbone: pCAGGS
Growth in bacteria
  Bacterial resistance: Ampicillin, 100 μg/mL
  Growth temperature: 37°C
  Growth strain: DH5alpha
  Copy number: Unknown
Gene/Insert
  Gene/Insert name: Platelet derived growth factor receptor beta (PDGFRB)
  Species: H. sapiens (human)
  Entrez Gene: PDGFRB (a.k.a. CD140B, IBGC4, IMF1, JTK12, KOGS, PDGFR, PDGFR-1, PDGFR1, PENTT)
Terms and licenses: Academic/Nonprofit Terms; Industry Terms: Not Available to Industry
How to cite: pCAGGS-PDGFRb-IRES2-EGFP was a gift from Hirofumi Nakatomi (Addgene plasmid # 204354 ; http://n2t.net/addgene:204354 ; RRID:Addgene_204354)
