[The description below was written by a language model from this plasmid's Addgene catalogue record and pLannotate feature annotations shown in this document.]
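Description:
pCAGGS-PDGFRb-IRES2-EGFP is a 9.6 kb mammalian expression plasmid built on the pCAGGS backbone and designed to express wild-type human platelet-derived growth factor receptor beta (PDGFRB) together with a fluorescent reporter. It is propagated in E. coli through a high-copy ColE1/pUC-type origin and selected with ampicillin via the β-lactamase gene and its own promoter. The backbone also retains remnants of lac regulatory sequence (lac promoter, operator, CAP site and short lacI fragments), an SV40 origin of replication with a fragment of the SV40 promoter, and an SV40 poly(A) signal. The SV40 origin can support episomal replication in cells that supply large T antigen. No mammalian drug-selection marker is annotated.

The expression cassette is driven by the composite CAG promoter, made up of the CMV immediate-early enhancer, the chicken β-actin promoter and a chimeric chicken β-actin/rabbit β-globin intron, which gives strong, broadly active transcription in mammalian cells. Downstream lies the full-length PDGFRB coding sequence, encoding the receptor tyrosine kinase that binds PDGF ligands and regulates proliferation, migration and recruitment of pericytes and vascular smooth muscle cells. It is followed by the EMCV-derived IRES2 element and EGFP, and the transcript ends at the rabbit β-globin polyadenylation signal. Because the receptor and EGFP are translated from one bicistronic mRNA as separate proteins, green fluorescence marks transfected cells without tagging the receptor. No epitope tag is annotated on PDGFRB. The associated study concerns increased PDGFRB and NF-κB signalling caused by somatic mutations in intracranial aneurysms, so a plausible role for this wild-type construct is as a reference for mutant receptor forms, although the record does not state this.
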