Features (pLannotate 1.2.2; 18 found; start..end, strand, type, name):
    119..498     +  enhancer       CMV enhancer: human cytomegalovirus immediate early enhancer
    500..777     +  promoter       chicken β-actin promoter: No description available
    778..1794    +  intron         chimeric intron: chimera between introns from chicken β-actin and rabbit β-globin
   1912..5229    +  CDS            PDGFRB: PGFRB_HUMAN - Also known as PDGFR, PDGFR1. Experimental evidence at protein level: Swiss-Prot protein existence level 1. Tyrosine-protein kinase that acts as cell-surface receptor for homodimeric PDGFB and PDGFD and for heterodimers formed by PDGFA and PDGFB, and plays an essential role in the regulation of embryonic development, cell proliferation, survival, differentiation, chemotaxis and migration. Plays an essential role in blood vessel development by promoting proliferation, migration and recruitment of pericytes and smooth muscle cells to endothelial cells. Plays a role in the migration
   5434..6020    +  misc_feature   IRES2: internal ribosome entry site (IRES) of the encephalomyocarditis virus (EMCV)
   6021..6740    +  CDS            EGFP: the original enhanced GFP (Yang et al., 1996) mammalian codon-optimized
   6770..6825    +  polyA_signal   β-globin poly(A) signal: rabbit β-globin polyadenylation signal (Gil and Proudfoot, 1987)
   7210..7226    -  protein_bind   lac operator: The lac repressor binds to the lac operator to inhibit transcription in E. coli. This inhibition can be relieved by adding lactose or isopropyl-β-D-thiogalactopyranoside (IPTG). lac repressor encoded by lacI
   7234..7264    -  promoter       lac promoter: promoter for the E. coli lac operon
   7279..7300    -  protein_bind   CAP binding site: CAP binding activates transcription in the presence of cAMP. E. coli catabolite activator protein
   7313..7352    -  CDS            lacI (fragment): lac repressor; lacI; The lac repressor binds to the lac operator to inhibit transcription in E. coli. This inhibition can be relieved by adding lactose or isopropyl-β-D-thiogalactopyranoside (IPTG).
   7359..7381    +  promoter       SV40 promoter (fragment): SV40 enhancer and early promoter
   7405..7540    +  rep_origin     SV40 ori: SV40 origin of replication
   7560..7694    +  polyA_signal   SV40 poly(A) signal: SV40 polyadenylation signal
   7696..7750    -  CDS            lacI (fragment): lac repressor; lacI; The lac repressor binds to the lac operator to inhibit transcription in E. coli. This inhibition can be relieved by adding lactose or isopropyl-β-D-thiogalactopyranoside (IPTG).
   7933..8521    -  rep_origin     ori: high-copy-number ColE1/pMB1/pBR322/pUC origin of replication
   8692..9552    -  CDS            AmpR: β-lactamase; bla; confers resistance to ampicillin, carbenicillin, and related antibiotics
   9553..88      -  promoter       AmpR promoter (across the origin): bla
>Addgene plasmid #204354 | pCAGGS-PDGFRb-IRES2-EGFP | addgene full sequence | sequence record 408126 | Addgene NGS Result
ATTATTGAAGCATTTATCAGGGTTATTGTCTCATGAGCGGATACATATTTGAATGTATTTAGAAAAATAA
ACAAATAGGGGTTCCGCGCACATTTCCCCGAAAAGTGCCACCTGGGTCGACATTGATTATTGACTAGTTA
TTAATAGTAATCAATTACGGGGTCATTAGTTCATAGCCCATATATGGAGTTCCGCGTTACATAACTTACG
GTAAATGGCCCGCCTGGCTGACCGCCCAACGACCCCCGCCCATTGACGTCAATAATGACGTATGTTCCCA
TAGTAACGCCAATAGGGACTTTCCATTGACGTCAATGGGTGGAGTATTTACGGTAAACTGCCCACTTGGC
AGTACATCAAGTGTATCATATGCCAAGTACGCCCCCTATTGACGTCAATGACGGTAAATGGCCCGCCTGG
CATTATGCCCAGTACATGACCTTATGGGACTTTCCTACTTGGCAGTACATCTACGTATTAGTCATCGCTA
TTACCATGGTCGAGGTGAGCCCCACGTTCTGCTTCACTCTCCCCATCTCCCCCCCCTCCCCACCCCCAAT
TTTGTATTTATTTATTTTTTAATTATTTTGTGCAGCGATGGGGGCGGGGGGGGGGGGGGGGCGCGCGCCA
GGCGGGGCGGGGCGGGGCGAGGGGCGGGGCGGGGCGAGGCGGAGAGGTGCGGCGGCAGCCAATCAGAGCG
GCGCGCTCCGAAAGTTTCCTTTTATGGCGAGGCGGCGGCGGCGGCGGCCCTATAAAAAGCGAAGCGCGCG
GCGGGCGGGAGTCGCTGCGCGCTGCCTTCGCCCCGTGCCCCGCTCCGCCGCCGCCTCGCGCCGCCCGCCC
CGGCTCTGACTGACCGCGTTACTCCCACAGGTGAGCGGGCGGGACGGCCCTTCTCCTCCGGGCTGTAATT
AGCGCTTGGTTTAATGACGGCTTGTTTCTTTTCTGTGGCTGCGTGAAAGCCTTGAGGGGCTCCGGGAGGG
CCCTTTGTGCGGGGGGAGCGGCTCGGGGGGTGCGTGCGTGTGTGTGTGCGTGGGGAGCGCCGCGTGCGGC
TCCGCGCTGCCCGGCGGCTGTGAGCGCTGCGGGCGCGGCGCGGGGCTTTGTGCGCTCCGCAGTGTGCGCG
AGGGGAGCGCGGCCGGGGGCGGTGCCCCGCGGTGCGGGGGGGGCTGCGAGGGGAACAAAGGCTGCGTGCG
GGGTGTGTGCGTGGGGGGGTGAGCAGGGGGTGTGGGCGCGTCGGTCGGGCTGCAACCCCCCCTGCACCCC
CCTCCCCGAGTTGCTGAGCACGGCCCGGCTTCGGGTGCGGGGCTCCGTACGGGGCGTGGCGCGGGGCTCG
CCGTGCCGGGCGGGGGGTGGCGGCAGGTGGGGGTGCCGGGCGGGGCGGGGCCGCCTCGGGCCGGGGAGGG
CTCGGGGGAGGGGCGCGGCGGCCCCCGGAGCGCCGGCGGCTGTCGAGGCGCGGCGAGCCGCAGCCATTGC
CTTTTATGGTAATCGTGCGAGAGGGCGCAGGGACTTCCTTTGTCCCAAATCTGTGCGGAGCCGAAATCTG
GGAGGCGCCGCCGCACCCCCTCTAGCGGGCGCGGGGCGAAGCGGTGCGGCGCCGGCAGGAAGGAAATGGG
CGGGGAGGGCCTTCGTGCGTCGCCGCGCCGCCGTCCCCTTCTCCCTCTCCAGCCTCGGGGCTGTCCGCGG
GGGGACGGCTGCCTTCGGGGGGGACGGGGCAGGGCGGGGTTCGGCTTCTGGCGTGTGACCGGCGGCTCTA
GAGCCTCTGCTAACCATGTTCATGCCTTCTTCTTTTTCCTACAGCTCCTGGGCAACGTGCTGGTTATTGG
GAGAGGGCAGTAAGGAGGACTTCCTGGAGGGGGTGACTGTCCAGAGCCTGGAACTGTGCCCACACCAGAA
GCCATCAGCAGCAAGGACACCATGCGGCTTCCGGGTGCGATGCCAGCTCTGGCCCTCAAAGGCGAGCTGC
TGTTGCTGTCTCTCCTGTTACTTCTGGAACCACAGATCTCTCAGGGCCTGGTCGTCACACCCCCGGGGCC
AGAGCTTGTCCTCAATGTCTCCAGCACCTTCGTTCTGACCTGCTCGGGTTCAGCTCCGGTGGTGTGGGAA
CGGATGTCCCAGGAGCCCCCACAGGAAATGGCCAAGGCCCAGGATGGCACCTTCTCCAGCGTGCTCACAC
TGACCAACCTCACTGGGCTAGACACGGGAGAATACTTTTGCACCCACAATGACTCCCGTGGACTGGAGAC
CGATGAGCGGAAACGGCTCTACATCTTTGTGCCAGATCCCACCGTGGGCTTCCTCCCTAATGATGCCGAG
GAACTATTCATCTTTCTCACGGAAATAACTGAGATCACCATTCCATGCCGAGTAACAGACCCACAGCTGG
TGGTGACACTGCACGAGAAGAAAGGGGACGTTGCACTGCCTGTCCCCTATGATCACCAACGTGGCTTTTC
TGGTATCTTTGAGGACAGAAGCTACATCTGCAAAACCACCATTGGGGACAGGGAGGTGGATTCTGATGCC
TACTATGTCTACAGACTCCAGGTGTCATCCATCAACGTCTCTGTGAACGCAGTGCAGACTGTGGTCCGCC
AGGGTGAGAACATCACCCTCATGTGCATTGTGATCGGGAATGAGGTGGTCAACTTCGAGTGGACATACCC
CCGCAAAGAAAGTGGGCGGCTGGTGGAGCCGGTGACTGACTTCCTCTTGGATATGCCTTACCACATCCGC
TCCATCCTGCACATCCCCAGTGCCGAGTTAGAAGACTCGGGGACCTACACCTGCAATGTGACGGAGAGTG
TGAATGACCATCAGGATGAAAAGGCCATCAACATCACCGTGGTTGAGAGCGGCTACGTGCGGCTCCTGGG
AGAGGTGGGCACACTACAATTTGCTGAGCTGCATCGGAGCCGGACACTGCAGGTAGTGTTCGAGGCCTAC
CCACCGCCCACTGTCCTGTGGTTCAAAGACAACCGCACCCTGGGCGACTCCAGCGCTGGCGAAATCGCCC
TGTCCACGCGCAACGTGTCGGAGACCCGGTATGTGTCAGAGCTGACACTGGTTCGCGTGAAGGTGGCAGA
GGCTGGCCACTACACCATGCGGGCCTTCCATGAGGATGCTGAGGTCCAGCTCTCCTTCCAGCTACAGATC
AATGTCCCTGTCCGAGTGCTGGAGCTAAGTGAGAGCCACCCTGACAGTGGGGAACAGACAGTCCGCTGTC
GTGGCCGGGGCATGCCCCAGCCGAACATCATCTGGTCTGCCTGCAGAGACCTCAAAAGGTGTCCACGTGA
GCTGCCGCCCACGCTGCTGGGGAACAGTTCCGAAGAGGAGAGCCAGCTGGAGACTAACGTGACGTACTGG
GAGGAGGAGCAGGAGTTTGAGGTGGTGAGCACACTGCGTCTGCAGCACGTGGATCGGCCACTGTCGGTGC
GCTGCACGCTGCGCAACGCTGTGGGCCAGGACACGCAGGAGGTCATCGTGGTGCCACACTCCTTGCCCTT
TAAGGTGGTGGTGATCTCAGCCATCCTGGCCCTGGTGGTGCTCACCATCATCTCCCTTATCATCCTCATC
ATGCTTTGGCAGAAGAAGCCACGTTACGAGATCCGATGGAAGGTGATTGAGTCTGTGAGCTCTGACGGCC
ATGAGTACATCTACGTGGACCCCATGCAGCTGCCCTATGACTCCACGTGGGAGCTGCCGCGGGACCAGCT
TGTGCTGGGACGCACCCTCGGCTCTGGGGCCTTTGGGCAGGTGGTGGAGGCCACGGCTCATGGCCTGAGC
CATTCTCAGGCCACGATGAAAGTGGCCGTCAAGATGCTTAAATCCACAGCCCGCAGCAGTGAGAAGCAAG
CCCTTATGTCGGAGCTGAAGATCATGAGTCACCTTGGGCCCCACCTGAACGTGGTCAACCTGTTGGGGGC
CTGCACCAAAGGAGGACCCATCTATATCATCACTGAGTACTGCCGCTACGGAGACCTGGTGGACTACCTG
CACCGCAACAAACACACCTTCCTGCAGCACCACTCCGACAAGCGCCGCCCGCCCAGCGCGGAGCTCTACA
GCAATGCTCTGCCCGTTGGGCTCCCCCTGCCCAGCCATGTGTCCTTGACCGGGGAGAGCGACGGTGGCTA
CATGGACATGAGCAAGGACGAGTCGGTGGACTATGTGCCCATGCTGGACATGAAAGGAGACGTCAAATAT
GCAGACATCGAGTCCTCCAACTACATGGCCCCTTACGATAACTACGTTCCCTCTGCCCCTGAGAGGACCT
GCCGAGCAACTTTGATCAACGAGTCTCCAGTGCTAAGCTACATGGACCTCGTGGGCTTCAGCTACCAGGT
GGCCAATGGCATGGAGTTTCTGGCCTCCAAGAACTGCGTCCACAGAGACCTGGCGGCTAGGAACGTGCTC
ATCTGTGAAGGCAAGCTGGTCAAGATCTGTGACTTTGGCCTGGCTCGAGACATCATGCGGGACTCGAATT
ACATCTCCAAAGGCAGCACCTTTTTGCCTTTAAAGTGGATGGCTCCGGAGAGCATCTTCAACAGCCTCTA
CACCACCCTGAGCGACGTGTGGTCCTTCGGGATCCTGCTCTGGGAGATCTTCACCTTGGGTGGCACCCCT
TACCCAGAGCTGCCCATGAACGAGCAGTTCTACAATGCCATCAAACGGGGTTACCGCATGGCCCAGCCTG
CCCATGCCTCCGACGAGATCTATGAGATCATGCAGAAGTGCTGGGAAGAGAAGTTTGAGATTCGGCCCCC
CTTCTCCCAGCTGGTGCTGCTTCTCGAGAGACTGTTGGGCGAAGGTTACAAAAAGAAGTACCAGCAGGTG
GATGAGGAGTTTCTGAGGAGTGACCACCCAGCCATCCTTCGGTCCCAGGCCCGCTTGCCTGGGTTCCATG
GCCTCCGATCTCCCCTGGACACCAGCTCCGTCCTCTATACTGCCGTGCAGCCCAATGAGGGTGACAACGA
CTATATCATCCCCCTGCCTGACCCCAAACCCGAGGTTGCTGACGAGGGCCCACTGGAGGGTTCCCCCAGC
CTAGCCAGCTCCACCCTGAATGAAGTCAACACCTCCTCAACCATCTCCTGTGACAGCCCCCTGGAGCCCC
AGGACGAACCAGAGCCAGAGCCCCAGCTTGAGCTCCAGGTGGAGCCGGAGCCAGAGCTGGAACAGTTGCC
GGATTCGGGGTGCCCTGCGCCTCGGGCGGAAGCAGAGGATAGCTTCCTGTAGGGGGCTGGCCCCTACCCT
GCCCTGCCTGAAGCTCCCCCCCTGCCAGCACCCAGCATCTCCTGGCCTGGCCTGACCGGGCTTCCTGTCA
GCCAGGCTGCCCTTATCAGCTGTCCCCTTCTGGAAGCTTTCTGCTCCTGACGTGTTGTGCCCCAAACCCT
GGGGCTGGCTTAGGAGGCAAGAATGATATCGAATTGGGATCCGCCCCTCTCCCTCCCCCCCCCCTAACGT
TACTGGCCGAAGCCGCTTGGAATAAGGCCGGTGTGCGTTTGTCTATATGTTATTTTCCACCATATTGCCG
TCTTTTGGCAATGTGAGGGCCCGGAAACCTGGCCCTGTCTTCTTGACGAGCATTCCTAGGGGTCTTTCCC
CTCTCGCCAAAGGAATGCAAGGTCTGTTGAATGTCGTGAAGGAAGCAGTTCCTCTGGAAGCTTCTTGAAG
ACAAACAACGTCTGTAGCGACCCTTTGCAGGCAGCGGAACCCCCCACCTGGCGACAGGTGCCTCTGCGGC
CAAAAGCCACGTGTATAAGATACACCTGCAAAGGCGGCACAACCCCAGTGCCACGTTGTGAGTTGGATAG
TTGTGGAAAGAGTCAAATGGCTCTCCTCAAGCGTATTCAACAAGGGGCTGAAGGATGCCCAGAAGGTACC
CCATTGTATGGGATCTGATCTGGGGCCTCGGTACACATGCTTTACATGTGTTTAGTCGAGGTTAAAAAAA
CGTCTAGGCCCCCCGAACCACGGGGACGTGGTTTTCCTTTGAAAAACACGATGATAATATGGCCACAACC
ATGGTGAGCAAGGGCGAGGAGCTGTTCACCGGGGTGGTGCCCATCCTGGTCGAGCTGGACGGCGACGTAA
ACGGCCACAAGTTCAGCGTGTCCGGCGAGGGCGAGGGCGATGCCACCTACGGCAAGCTGACCCTGAAGTT
CATCTGCACCACCGGCAAGCTGCCCGTGCCCTGGCCCACCCTCGTGACCACCCTGACCTACGGCGTGCAG
TGCTTCAGCCGCTACCCCGACCACATGAAGCAGCACGACTTCTTCAAGTCCGCCATGCCCGAAGGCTACG
TCCAGGAGCGCACCATCTTCTTCAAGGACGACGGCAACTACAAGACCCGCGCCGAGGTGAAGTTCGAGGG
CGACACCCTGGTGAACCGCATCGAGCTGAAGGGCATCGACTTCAAGGAGGACGGCAACATCCTGGGGCAC
AAGCTGGAGTACAACTACAACAGCCACAACGTCTATATCATGGCCGACAAGCAGAAGAACGGCATCAAGG
TGAACTTCAAGATCCGCCACAACATCGAGGACGGCAGCGTGCAGCTCGCCGACCACTACCAGCAGAACAC
CCCCATCGGCGACGGCCCCGTGCTGCTGCCCGACAACCACTACCTGAGCACCCAGTCCGCCCTGAGCAAA
GACCCCAACGAGAAGCGCGATCACATGGTCCTGCTGGAGTTCGTGACCGCCGCCGGGATCACTCTCGGCA
TGGACGAGCTGTACAAGTAAAGCGGCCGCTGAGCATCTGACTTCTGGCTAATAAAGGAAATTTATTTTCA
TTGCAATAGTGTGTTGGAATTTTTTGTGTCTCTCACTCGGAAGGACATATGGGAGGGCAAATCATTTAAA
ACATCAGAATGAGTATTTGGTTTAGAGTTTGGCAACATATGCCCATATGCTGGCTGCCATGAACAAAGGT
TGGCTATAAAGAGGTCATCAGTATATGAAACAGCCCCCTGCTGTCCATTCCTTATTCCATAGAAAAGCCT
TGACTTGAGGTTAGATTTTTTTTATATTTTGTTTTGTGTTATTTTTTTCTTTAACATCCCTAAAATTTTC
CTTACATGTTTTACTAGCCAGATTTTTCCTCCTCTCCTGACTACTCCCAGTCATAGCTGTCCCTCTTCTC
TTATGGAGATCCCTCGACCTGCAGCCCAAGCTTGGCGTAATCATGGTCATAGCTGTTTCCTGTGTGAAAT
TGTTATCCGCTCACAATTCCACACAACATACGAGCCGGAAGCATAAAGTGTAAAGCCTGGGGTGCCTAAT
GAGTGAGCTAACTCACATTAATTGCGTTGCGCTCACTGCCCGCTTTCCAGTCGGGAAACCTGTCGTGCCA
GCGGATCCGCATCTCAATTAGTCAGCAACCATAGTCCCGCCCCTAACTCCGCCCATCCCGCCCCTAACTC
CGCCCAGTTCCGCCCATTCTCCGCCCCATGGCTGACTAATTTTTTTTATTTATGCAGAGGCCGAGGCCGC
CTCGGCCTCTGAGCTATTCCAGAAGTAGTGAGGAGGCTTTTTTGGAGGCCTAGGCTTTTGCAAAAAGCTA
ACTTGTTTATTGCAGCTTATAATGGTTACAAATAAAGCAATAGCATCACAAATTTCACAAATAAAGCATT
TTTTTCACTGCATTCTAGTTGTGGTTTGTCCAAACTCATCAATGTATCTTATCATGTCTGGATCCGCTGC
ATTAATGAATCGGCCAACGCGCGGGGAGAGGCGGTTTGCGTATTGGGCGCTCTTCCGCTTCCTCGCTCAC
TGACTCGCTGCGCTCGGTCGTTCGGCTGCGGCGAGCGGTATCAGCTCACTCAAAGGCGGTAATACGGTTA
TCCACAGAATCAGGGGATAACGCAGGAAAGAACATGTGAGCAAAAGGCCAGCAAAAGGCCAGGAACCGTA
AAAAGGCCGCGTTGCTGGCGTTTTTCCATAGGCTCCGCCCCCCTGACGAGCATCACAAAAATCGACGCTC
AAGTCAGAGGTGGCGAAACCCGACAGGACTATAAAGATACCAGGCGTTTCCCCCTGGAAGCTCCCTCGTG
CGCTCTCCTGTTCCGACCCTGCCGCTTACCGGATACCTGTCCGCCTTTCTCCCTTCGGGAAGCGTGGCGC
TTTCTCATAGCTCACGCTGTAGGTATCTCAGTTCGGTGTAGGTCGTTCGCTCCAAGCTGGGCTGTGTGCA
CGAACCCCCCGTTCAGCCCGACCGCTGCGCCTTATCCGGTAACTATCGTCTTGAGTCCAACCCGGTAAGA
CACGACTTATCGCCACTGGCAGCAGCCACTGGTAACAGGATTAGCAGAGCGAGGTATGTAGGCGGTGCTA
CAGAGTTCTTGAAGTGGTGGCCTAACTACGGCTACACTAGAAGAACAGTATTTGGTATCTGCGCTCTGCT
GAAGCCAGTTACCTTCGGAAAAAGAGTTGGTAGCTCTTGATCCGGCAAACAAACCACCGCTGGTAGCGGT
GGTTTTTTTGTTTGCAAGCAGCAGATTACGCGCAGAAAAAAAGGATCTCAAGAAGATCCTTTGATCTTTT
CTACGGGGTCTGACGCTCAGTGGAACGAAAACTCACGTTAAGGGATTTTGGTCATGAGATTATCAAAAAG
GATCTTCACCTAGATCCTTTTAAATTAAAAATGAAGTTTTAAATCAATCTAAAGTATATATGAGTAAACT
TGGTCTGACAGTTACCAATGCTTAATCAGTGAGGCACCTATCTCAGCGATCTGTCTATTTCGTTCATCCA
TAGTTGCCTGACTCCCCGTCGTGTAGATAACTACGATACGGGAGGGCTTACCATCTGGCCCCAGTGCTGC
AATGATACCGCGAGACCCACGCTCACCGGCTCCAGATTTATCAGCAATAAACCAGCCAGCCGGAAGGGCC
GAGCGCAGAAGTGGTCCTGCAACTTTATCCGCCTCCATCCAGTCTATTAATTGTTGCCGGGAAGCTAGAG
TAAGTAGTTCGCCAGTTAATAGTTTGCGCAACGTTGTTGCCATTGCTACAGGCATCGTGGTGTCACGCTC
GTCGTTTGGTATGGCTTCATTCAGCTCCGGTTCCCAACGATCAAGGCGAGTTACATGATCCCCCATGTTG
TGCAAAAAAGCGGTTAGCTCCTTCGGTCCTCCGATCGTTGTCAGAAGTAAGTTGGCCGCAGTGTTATCAC
TCATGGTTATGGCAGCACTGCATAATTCTCTTACTGTCATGCCATCCGTAAGATGCTTTTCTGTGACTGG
TGAGTACTCAACCAAGTCATTCTGAGAATAGTGTATGCGGCGACCGAGTTGCTCTTGCCCGGCGTCAATA
CGGGATAATACCGCGCCACATAGCAGAACTTTAAAAGTGCTCATCATTGGAAAACGTTCTTCGGGGCGAA
AACTCTCAAGGATCTTACCGCTGTTGAGATCCAGTTCGATGTAACCCACTCGTGCACCCAACTGATCTTC
AGCATCTTTTACTTTCACCAGCGTTTCTGGGTGAGCAAAAACAGGAAGGCAAAATGCCGCAAAAAAGGGA
ATAAGGGCGACACGGAAATGTTGAATACTCATACTCTTCCTTTTTCAAT
